>Addgene plasmid #49115 | pEMS1984 | depositor full sequence | sequence record 73213 | pEMS1984 sequence 7762 bps
CTGCGCGCTCGCTCGCTCACTGAGGCCGCCCGGGCAAAGCCCGGGCGTCGGGCGACCTTTGGTCGCCCGG
CCTCAGTGAGCGAGCGAGCGCGCAGAGAGGGAGTGGCCAACTCCATCACTAGGGGTTCCTTGTAGTTAAT
GATTAACCCGCCATGCTACTTATCTACGTAGCCATGCTCTAGGAAGATCGGAATTCCCTAGGCCGGCCAC
CTGGCCACGATGCTCTAGTGTAAAGCACCCATCAGATATCAGACGTGAAGAACCCCTCAGTAACTTCCTA
CACCTGCACATTGGGCTTCTGGTCGGTGGGTCCAGCTGAGGATCTAGCCTCTATCACCCAAAGAGAGTCA
GGGAAAGAGGATATACCATCATAGCACCTCTTTCCACATTACCTCAAAGCCATTTTCCTCTTCATTTGAA
AACTGAGAGTTGGTGTCCTGGGCCTGTCTCAGATTGAGAGGTCCTGGAAAGCCGATTGGAAAATCCTCTA
AGTGGGCCAAAAATTTCTGCTCGCCAATATCTACTTCTACATACCTCCAGAAATTCATCATTCTAAAAGC
ATGTGATTGTGCAATAGAGATGGGGAGGAGAGAGATGACAATTCCCTAGTCCCTCCTAACCACTAATCAT
CATCTTACCAGGCAGAACATCTTCCTCATAGATTTCAGTGTGACATTTATTGAGATTCTACATTATGCCT
GGGAATAACAGACATGGTCCTTACCCTCCTAAATTTTATTATCATAGCAGACAACACATAAGCTGATCCC
TTCAATATGGTGGGTGGTGTAATAGAAGGTATACACTGAGGGTCATGAGAGCAAGGGGCTAAACTGAGAG
TTCAGAAAAGGCTTCCCAGAGAAAATAAGACTTGAGTGGAACATTGGAGGAGTAGGAATTGACAATATAA
AGATGGGTTACTTTCACAGGAAGGGCCAGAGGTGTGCAGGACACTACTAGGAAATTGGAGATGAAGACAA
GGTCAGGTCCTGAAGGTCTTGTATGCCAGGCTAGGGAGCTTGACCTTTATCCTAAGGGCAATGGGAGTCA
CTGAACAGTCAAGACATGACTGCTCAGATTTGCCTTAGGGGCATATTGTGTGACTGGGCTTAGGCTCTTT
TTTTTTTTTTTGAGACAGAGTCTTGCTCTGTCGCCCAGTCTGGAGTGCAGTGGCGCGATCTCAGCTCACT
GCAAGCTCTGCCTCCTGGGTTCACGCCATTCTTCTTCCTCAGCCTCCCCAGTAGCTGAGACTACAGGCAC
CCGCCACCAAGCCCGGCTAATTTTTTGTATTTTTTAGTAGAGATGGGGTTTCACCGTGTTAGCCAGGGTG
GTCTCAATCTCCTGACCTTGTGATCCGCCCGCCTCGGCCTCCCAAAGTGCTGGGATTACAGGCATGAGCC
ACAGTGTCTGGCCTGGGCTTAGGCTCTTCGGAGCACCCAAGCAACATAGCCTAACTGGGAGAAGAGAAGG
AGCCTGTTTCCTGGAAATTGAGGCCTAAGTCAGAGAGGGCCGAAGTCACAGTCTGCCAGGATGTTCCTTG
GTCATCTGTCCTGTCCCTTGCAAATTCCTAACCAGCAGGCACCAAGGCCACACCTTGCCCACAGGACTTA
ACCTGGTACCACCAGCGAGAAACCAGCCCTGCTGAAGGAGGGAGAGCACAGCCTAAGCAAGACAAGGGTA
CAGACTGAAAGGCAATGCCTTTGGAGTGCCCAGCCCAAGCCCTGAGATCCAGCAGGAACCTCCTCTTAAT
TGTTTTGCGCGGGGAGGGAGATGATAGTTACTCGTCCAAGTTCACTCAGTGATGGTGCAGTTCGTGGCAG
CGTTGGAATACTACTTTGGTTTGTATCATTCCAAACCCTGCTGTCTCCACGAAGTCACCTTCCTTGGAGA
AGAAGGGGGAAATGAAGAAGAGGAAAGATATGAGGAAAGAGGAGCAGAGAGAAAGAGAAATGAGTCTTTT
AAAGTGGCAGAGGAAGGAGAATGGTAAACAGCAGGAGCGAAGCGGCTGAGGAGAAAGAAGAGGAAAGAAA
GGCGAGACGTGGGAGGATTGGAACAGAGACAAAAGGGAGGAGAGACGGACAGCGACAAGTGGAGAAAATC
GGCGAAACTTGAGTGGCAGAGAAGTCTGAGCGCTGAGACCCGGCGGCCCCGTGCGCCTTCCCACCTGGCG
CCGATCCACTTTCCTCGGGGTAGCGGCCCAACCCACTTCGCTGCCAGCCGATCCCTTTTACCCGTGGCTA
CCGGGACCACTCTACTCTCGCCCACTTGGCTCTGCCTAAGCGTCCTAGCCGGAGCGCGGTCTCTGCCACG
TGGGGAGGGGCGCGGCCGAGTTGCTGAAGAGCGCTTCTGATTGGCCAGAGGGCGGGGTTCTTGGCGTCTC
GCCGGCCAGACCCCTCCCTCAAAGGCGGGGCCTGGAGATCCACAGCTGGAAAGGGCGGAGCCCCAGCAGG
ACAGCTGGAAAGGGGCGGGGCCTGACGCGCGCGGCTCGCCGCGGCGGGCTGGGGGCGCCCTGGTCTGCCA
TAAAGTGAATGGGCGCCGGCTGGGGGTGGCAGTACGCGGTGAGGCTCACTCCCTCCGAGAGTCCAGGAGC
GCCCGAGCGGAGAGGCGGCCCGGGAGCAGGGGGGCGGCCCCCACTCCGGCCGGGTGCCCGGCCCCTGGCC
CCTGCCTGCCCTCTAGATCGCCGCCGCAGCCGGGCGCGCCGAAGTTGGTCGTGAGGCACTGGGCAGGTAA
GTATCAAGGTTACAAGACAGGTTTAAGGAGACCAATAGAAACTGGGCTTGTCGAGACAGAGAAGACTCTT
GCGTTTCTGATAGGCACCTATTGGTCTTACTGACATCCACTTTGCCTTTCTCTCCACAGGTGTCCACTCC
CAGGCGGCCGCCACCATGTCCAACCTGCTGACTGTGCACCAAAACCTGCCTGCCCTCCCTGTGGATGCCA
CCTCTGATGAAGTCAGGAAGAACCTGATGGACATGTTCAGGGACAGGCAGGCCTTCTCTGAACACACCTG
GAAGATGCTCCTGTCTGTGTGCAGATCCTGGGCTGCCTGGTGCAAGCTGAACAACAGGAAATGGTTCCCT
GCTGAACCTGAGGATGTGAGGGACTACCTCCTGTACCTGCAAGCCAGAGGCCTGGCTGTGAAGACCATCC
AACAGCACCTGGGCCAGCTCAACATGCTGCACAGGAGATCTGGCCTGCCTCGCCCTTCTGACTCCAATGC
TGTGTCCCTGGTGATGAGGAGAATCAGAAAGGAGAATGTGGATGCTGGGGAGAGAGCCAAGCAGGCCCTG
GCCTTTGAACGCACTGACTTTGACCAAGTCAGATCCCTGATGGAGAACTCTGACAGATGCCAGGACATCA
GGAACCTGGCCTTCCTGGGCATTGCCTACAACACCCTGCTGCGCATTGCCGAAATTGCCAGAATCAGAGT
GAAGGACATCTCCCGCACCGATGGTGGGAGAATGCTGATCCACATTGGCAGGACCAAGACCCTGGTGTCC
ACAGCTGGTGTGGAGAAGGCCCTGTCCCTGGGGGTTACCAAGCTGGTGGAGAGATGGATCTCTGTGTCTG
GTGTGGCTGATGACCCCAACAACTACCTGTTCTGCCGGGTCAGAAAGAATGGTGTGGCTGCCCCTTCTGC
CACCTCCCAACTGTCCACCCGGGCCCTGGAAGGGATCTTTGAGGCCACCCACCGCCTGATCTATGGTGCC
AAGGATGACTCTGGGCAGAGATACCTGGCCTGGTCTGGCCACTCTGCCAGAGTGGGTGCTGCCAGGGACA
TGGCCAGGGCTGGTGTGTCCATCCCTGAAATCATGCAGGCTGGTGGCTGGACCAATGTGAACATAGTGAT
GAACTACATCAGAAACCTGGACTCTGAGACTGGGGCCATGGTGAGGCTGCTCGAGGATGGGGACTGAGCG
GCCGCGATCGCTCAACCTCTGGATTACAAAATTTGTGAAAGATTGACTGGTATTCTTAACTATGTTGCTC
CTTTTACGCTATGTGGATACGCTGCTTTAATGCCTTTGTATCATGCTATTGCTTCCCGTATGGCTTTCAT
TTTCTCCTCCTTGTATAAATCCTGGTTGCTGTCTCTTTATGAGGAGTTGTGGCCCGTTGTCAGGCAACGT
GGCGTGGTGTGCACTGTGTTTGCTGACGCAACCCCCACTGGTTGGGGCATTGCCACCACCTGTCAGCTCC
TTTCCGGGACTTTCGCTTTCCCCCTCCCTATTGCCACGGCGGAACTCATCGCCGCCTGCCTTGCCCGCTG
CTGGACAGGGGCTCGGCTGTTGGGCACTGACAATTCCGTGGTGTTGTCGGGGAAATCATCGTCCTTTCCT
TGGCTGCTCGCCTGTGTTGCCACCTGGATTCTGCGCGGGACGTCCTTCTGCTACGTCCCTTCGGCCCTCA
ATCCAGCGGACCTTCCTTCCCGCGGCCTGCTGCCGGCTCTGCGGCCTCTTCCGCGTCTTCGCCTTCGCCC
TCAGACGAGTCGGATCTCCCTTTGGGCCGCCTCCCCGCGATCGCAGACATGATAAGATACATTGATGAGT
TTGGACAAACCACAACTAGAATGCAGTGAAAAAAATGCTTTATTTGTGAAATTTGTGATGCTATTGCTTT
ATTTGTAACCATTATAAGCTGCAATAAACAAGTTAACAACAACAATTGCATTCATTTTATGTTTCAGGTT
CAGGGGGAGATGTGGGAGGTTTTTTAAAGCAAGTAAAACCTCTACAAATGTGGTAGTCGAAATTCCCGAT
AAGGATCTTCCTAGAGCATGGCTACGTAGATAAGTAGCATGGCGGGTTAATCATTAACTACAAGGAACCC
CTAGTGATGGAGTTGGCCACTCCCTCTCTGCGCGCTCGCTCGCTCACTGAGGCCGGGCGACCAAAGGTCG
CCCGACGCCCGGGCTTTGCCCGGGCGGCCTCAGTGAGCGAGCGAGCGCGCAGCCTTAATTAACCTAATTC
ACTGGCCGTCGTTTTACAACGTCGTGACTGGGAAAACCCTGGCGTTACCCAACTTAATCGCCTTGCAGCA
CATCCCCCTTTCGCCAGCTGGCGTAATAGCGAAGAGGCCCGCACCGATCGCCCTTCCCAACAGTTGCGCA
GCCTGAATGGCGAATGGG
[124 nt withheld, positions 5129-5252]
C
[91 nt withheld, positions 5254-5344]
A
[49 nt withheld, positions 5346-5394]
CCTTTGACGTTGGAGTCCACGTTCTTT
[37 nt withheld, positions 5422-5458]
ACCCTATCTCGGTCTATTCTTTTGATTTATAAGGGATTTTGCCGATTTCGGCCTATTGGTTAAAAAATGA
GCTGATTTAACAAAAATTTAACGCGAATTTTAACAAAATATTAACGCTTACAATTTAGGTGGCACTTTTC
GGGGAAATGTGCGCGGAACCCCTATTTGTTTATTTTTCTAAATACATTCAAATATGTATCCGCTCATGAG
ACAATAACCCTGATAAATGCTTCAATAATATTGAAAAAGGAAGAGTATGAGTATTCAACATTTCCGTGTC
GCCCTTATTCCCTTTTTTGCGGCATTTTGCCTTCCTGTTTTTGCTCACCCAGAAACGCTGGTGAAAGTAA
AAGATGCTGAAGATCAGTTGGGTGCACGAGTGGGTTACATCGAACTGGATCTCAACAGCGGTAAGATCCT
TGAGAGTTTTCGCCCCGAAGAACGTTTTCCAATGATGAGCACTTTTAAAGTTCTGCTATGTGGCGCGGTA
TTATCCCGTATTGACGCCGGGCAAGAGCAACTCGGTCGCCGCATACACTATTCTCAGAATGACTTGGTTG
AGTACTCACCAGTCACAGAAAAGCATCTTACGGATGGCATGACAGTAAGAGAATTATGCAGTGCTGCCAT
AACCATGAGTGATAACACTGCGGCCAACTTACTTCTGACAACGATCGGAGGACCGAAGGAGCTAACCGCT
TTTTTGCACAACATGGGGGATCATGTAACTCGCCTTGATCGTTGGGAACCGGAGCTGAATGAAGCCATAC
CAAACGACGAGCGTGACACCACGATGCCTGTAGCAATGGCAACAACGTTGCGCAAACTATTAACTGGCGA
ACTACTTACTCTAGCTTCCCGGCAACAATTAATAGACTGGATGGAGGCGGATAAAGTTGCAGGACCACTT
CTGCGCTCGGCCCTTCCGGCTGGCTGGTTTATTGCTGATAAATCTGGAGCCGGTGAGCGTGGGTCTCGCG
GTATCATTGCAGCACTGGGGCCAGATGGTAAGCCCTCCCGTATCGTAGTTATCTACACGACGGGGAGTCA
GGCAACTATGGATGAACGAAATAGACAGATCGCTGAGATAGGTGCCTCACTGATTAAGCATTGGTAACTG
TCAGACCAAGTTTACTCATATATACTTTAGATTGATTTAAAACTTCATTTTTAATTTAAAAGGATCTAGG
TGAAGATCCTTTTTGATAATCTCATGACCAAAATCCCTTAACGTGAGTTTTCGTTCCACTGAGCGTCAGA
CCCCGTAGAAAAGATCAAAGGATCTTCTTGAGATCCTTTTTTTCTGCGCGTAATCTGCTGCTTGCAAACA
AAAAAACCACCGCTACCAGCGGTGGTTTGTTTGCCGGATCAAGAGCTACCAACTCTTTTTCCGAAGGTAA
CTGGCTTCAGCAGAGCGCAGATACCAAATACTGTTCTTCTAGTGTAGCCGTAGTTAGGCCACCACTTCAA
GAACTCTGTAGCACCGCCTACATACCTCGCTCTGCTAATCCTGTTACCAGTGGCTGCTGCCAGTGGCGAT
AAGTCGTGTCTTACCGGGTTGGACTCAAGACGATAGTTACCGGATAAGGCGCAGCGGTCGGGCTGAACGG
GGGGTTCGTGCACACAGCCCAGCTTGGAGCGAACGACCTACACCGAACTGAGATACCTACAGCGTGAGCT
ATGAGAAAGCGCCACGCTTCCCGAAGGGAGAAAGGCGGACAGGTATCCGGTAAGCGGCAGGGTCGGAACA
GGAGAGCGCACGAGGGAGCTTCCAGGGGGAAACGCCTGGTATCTTTATAGTCCTGTCGGGTTTCGCCACC
TCTGACTTGAGCGTCGATTTTTGTGATGCTCGTCAGGGGGGCGGAGCCTATGGAAAAACGCCAGCAACGC
GGCCTTTTTACGGTTCCTGGCCTTTTGCTGGCCTTTTGCTCACATGTTCTTTCCTGCGTTATCCCCTGAT
TCTGTGGATAACCGTATTACCGCCTTTGAGTGAGCTGATACCGCTCGCCGCAGCCGAACGACCGAGCGCA
GCGAGTCAGTGAGCGAGGAAGCGGAAGAGCGCCCAATACGCAAACCGCCTCTCCCCGCGCGTTGGCCGAT
TCATTAATGCAGCTGGCACGACAGGTTTCCCGACTGGAAAGCGGGCAGTGAGCGCAACGCAATTAATGTG
AGTTAGCTCACTCATTAGGCACCCCAGGCTTTACACTTTATGCTTCCGGCTCGTATGTTGTGTGGAATTG
TGAGCGGATAACAATTTCACACAGGAAACAGCTATGACCATGATTACGCCAGATTTAATTAAGG
Features (pLannotate 1.2.2; 17 found; start..end, strand, type, name):
   1118..1381    +  CDS            YS049_HUMAN (fragment): Experimental evidence at transcript level: Swiss-Prot protein existence level 2. From Homo sapiens (Human).
   2727..2859    +  intron         chimeric intron: chimera between introns from human β-globin and immunoglobulin heavy chain genes
   2886..3914    +  CDS            cre: RECR_BPP1 - Experimental evidence at protein level: Swiss-Prot protein existence level 1. Catalyzes site-specific recombination between two 34-base- pair LOXP sites. Its role is to maintain the phage genome as a monomeric unit-copy plasmid in the lysogenic state. From Escherichia phage P1 (Bacteriophage P1).
   3932..4518    +  misc_feature   WPRE: woodchuck hepatitis virus posttranscriptional regulatory element
   4533..4654    -  polyA_signal   SV40 poly(A) signal: SV40 polyadenylation signal
   4677..4745    -  CDS            large T antigen (fragment): large T antigen from SV40 (simian virus 40)
   4823..4953    +  repeat_region  AAV2 ITR (fragment): inverted terminal repeat of adeno-associated virus serotype 2 inverted
   4967..5124    +  CDS            lacZα (fragment): LacZα fragment of β-galactosidase; lacZ fragment
   5129..5557    +  rep_origin     f1 ori (sequence partly withheld): f1 bacteriophage origin of replication; arrow indicates direction of (+) strand synthesis
   5610..5714    +  promoter       AmpR promoter: bla
   5715..6575    +  CDS            AmpR: β-lactamase; bla; confers resistance to ampicillin, carbenicillin, and related antibiotics
   6746..7334    +  rep_origin     ori: high-copy-number ColE1/pMB1/pBR322/pUC origin of replication
   7517..7609    +  CDS            lacI (fragment): lac repressor; lacI; The lac repressor binds to the lac operator to inhibit transcription in E. coli. This inhibition can be relieved by adding lactose or isopropyl-β-D-thiogalactopyranoside (IPTG).
   7622..7643    +  protein_bind   CAP binding site: CAP binding activates transcription in the presence of cAMP. E. coli catabolite activator protein
   7658..7688    +  promoter       lac promoter: promoter for the E. coli lac operon
   7696..7712    +  protein_bind   lac operator: The lac repressor binds to the lac operator to inhibit transcription in E. coli. This inhibition can be relieved by adding lactose or isopropyl-β-D-thiogalactopyranoside (IPTG). lac repressor encoded by lacI
   7762..130     -  repeat_region  AAV2 ITR (fragment) (across the origin): inverted terminal repeat of adeno-associated virus serotype 2 inverted
