[The description below was written by a language model from this plasmid's Addgene catalogue record and pLannotate feature annotations shown in this document.]
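Description:
pEMS1984 is a single-stranded AAV2-based transfer plasmid for mammalian expression, designed to deliver an improved Cre recombinase (iCre) under the control of Ple253, a MiniPromoter derived from the human PITX3 gene. The 7,762-nt plasmid is propagated in E. coli with ampicillin selection (AmpR with its own bla promoter). It carries a ColE1/pUC-type origin, an f1 phage origin, and remnants of a lac cloning region (lacZα and lacI fragments, CAP site, lac promoter and operator). Although the origin is annotated as a high-copy type, the catalogue lists the plasmid as low copy and names a recombination-deficient host strain. That choice fits the known tendency of AAV inverted terminal repeats to rearrange in bacteria.

The payload lies between two AAV2 ITRs, one spanning the sequence origin and the other downstream of the cassette; these provide the cis signals for replication and packaging of the genome into AAV particles. The automated feature table does not annotate the MiniPromoter itself. It presumably occupies the roughly 2.6 kb between the upstream ITR and the intron, where only a fragment matching a human predicted protein is flagged, and the depositor points to the annotated GenBank file for its exact position. Downstream come a chimeric β-globin/immunoglobulin intron, which typically enhances transcript processing, and the Cre coding sequence. A WPRE follows to boost post-transcriptional expression, and then an SV40 polyadenylation signal, annotated on the reverse strand. The construct belongs to a MiniPromoter series of compact human regulatory elements for cell-type-restricted AAV expression. Here, promoter-restricted iCre would recombine loxP-flanked alleles or reporters in transduced cells, although the record does not state the specific target cell types.
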