Addgene plasmid #49115: pEMS1984
Purpose: AAV plasmid with PITX3 (Ple253) promoter driving expression of iCre. Contains WPRE.
Depositing lab: Elizabeth Simpson. Depositing organization: University of British Columbia. Publication: New MiniPromoter Ple345 (NEFL) Drives Strong and Specific Expression in Retinal Ganglion Cells of Mouse and Primate Retina. Simpson E, Korecki AJ, Fornes O, McGill TJ, Cueva-Vargas JL, Agostinone J, Farkas RA, Hickmott JW, Lam SL, Mathelier A, Renner LM, Stoddard J, Zhou M, Di Polo A, Neuringer M, Wasserman WW. Hum Gene Ther. 2018 Jul 31. doi: 10.1089/hum.2018.118. PubMed 30062914.
Backbone
  Vector backbone: AAV2
  Vector type: Mammalian Expression, AAV
Growth in bacteria
  Bacterial resistance: Ampicillin, 100 μg/mL
  Growth temperature: 30°C
  Growth strain: Stbl2
  Copy number: Low Copy
Gene/Insert
  Gene/Insert name: ssAAV-Ple253-iCre-WPRE (alt name: iCre)
  Species: Synthetic
  Promoter: PITX3
  Cloning method: Restriction Enzyme; 5′ cloning site Unknown (unknown if destroyed); 3′ cloning site Unknown (unknown if destroyed)
Terms and licenses: Academic/Nonprofit Terms; Industry Terms: Not Available to Industry
Depositor comments: Please see the annotated GenBank file and the additional image file for the specific location of the minipromoter in this plasmid.
How to cite: pEMS1984 was a gift from Elizabeth Simpson (Addgene plasmid # 49115 ; http://n2t.net/addgene:49115 ; RRID:Addgene_49115)
