>Addgene plasmid #49115 | pEMS1984 | addgene partial sequence | sequence record 83014 | EBV-rev 5'-GTGGTTTGTCCAAACTCATC-3'
CGGCCCAAAGGGAGATCCGACTCGTCTGAGGGCGAAGGCGAAGACGCGGAAGAGGCCGCAGAGCCGGCAG
CAGGCCGCGGGAAGGAAGGTCCGCTGGATTGAGGGCCGAAGGGACGTAGCAGAAGGACGTCCCGCGCAGA
ATCCAGGTGGCAACACAGGCGAGCAGCCAAGGAAAGGACGATGATTTCCCCGACAACACCACGGAATTGT
CAGTGCCCAACAGCCGAGCCCCTGTCCAGCAGCGGGCAAGGCAGGCGGCGATGAGTTCCGCCGTGGCAAT
AGGGAGGGGGAAAGCGAAAGTCCCGGAAAGGAGCTGACAGGTGGTGGCAATGCCCCAACCAGTGGGGGTT
GCGTCAGCAAACACAGTGCACACCACGCCACGTTGCCTGACAACGGGCCACAACTCCTCATAAAGAGACA
GCAACCAGGATTTATACAAGGAGGAGAAAATGAAAGCCATACGGGAAGCAATAGCATGATACAAAGGCAT
TAAAGCAGCGTATCCACATAGCGTAAAAGGAGCAACATAGTTAAGAATACCAGTCAATCTTTCACAAATT
TTGTAATCCAGAGGTTGAGCGATCGCGGCCGCTCAGTCCCCATCCTCGAGCAGCCTCACCATGGCCCCAG
TCTCAGAGTCCAGGTTTCTGATGTAGTTCATCACTATGTTCAC
