>Addgene plasmid #49115 | pEMS1984 | addgene partial sequence | sequence record 83573 | WPRE-R 5'-CATAGCGTAAAAGGAGCAACA-3'
TTTTGTAATCCAGAGGTTGAGCGATCGCGGCCGCTCAGTCCCCATCCTCGAGCAGCCTCACCATGGCCCC
AGTCTCAGAGTCCAGGTTTCTGATGTAGTTCATCACTATGTTCACATTGGTCCAGCCACCAGCCTGCATG
ATTTCAGGGATGGACACACCAGCCCTGGCCATGTCCCTGGCAGCACCCACTCTGGCAGAGTGGCCAGACC
AGGCCAGGTATCTCTGCCCAGAGTCATCCTTGGCACCATAGATCAGGCGGTGGGTGGCCTCAAAGATCCC
TTCCAGGGCCCGGGTGGACAGTTGGGAGGTGGCAGAAGGGGCAGCCACACCATTCTTTCTGACCCGGCAG
AACAGGTAGTTGTTGGGGTCATCAGCCACACCAGACACAGAGATCCATCTCTCCACCAGCTTGGTAACCC
CCAGGGACAGGGCCTTCTCCACACCAGCTGTGGACACCAGGGTCTTGGTCCTGCCAATGTGGATCAGCAT
TCTCCCACCATCGGTGCGGGAGATGTCCTTCACTCTGATTCTGGCAATTTCGGCAATGCGCAGCAGGGTG
TTGTAGGCAATGCCCAGGAAGGCCAGGTTCCTGATGTCCTGGCATCTGTCAGAGTTCTCCATCAGGGATC
TGACTTGGTCAA
