>Addgene plasmid #49115 | pEMS1984 | addgene partial sequence | sequence record 84750 | M13pUC-Fwd 5'-CCCAGTCACGACGTTGTAAAACG-3'
CCGCTCACAATTCCACACAACATACGAGCCGGAAGCATAAAGTGTAAAGCCTGGGGTGCCTAATGAGTGA
GCTAACTCACATTAATTGCGTTGCGCTCACTGCCCGCTTTCCAGTCGGGAAACCTGTCGTGCCAGCTGCA
TTAATGAATCGGCCAACGCGCGGGGAGAGGCGGTTTGCGTATTGGGCGCTCTTCCGCTTCCTCGCTCACT
GACTCGCTGCGCTCGGTCGTTCGGCTGCGGCGAGCGGTATCAGCTCACTCAAAGGCGGTAATACGGTTAT
CCACAGAATCAGGGGATAACGCAGGAAAGAACATGTGAGCAAAAGGCCAGCAAAAGGCCAGGAACCGTAA
AAAGGCCGCGTTGCTGGCGTTTTTCCATAGGCTCCGCCCCCCTGACGAGCATCACAAAAATCGACGCTCA
AGTCAGAGGTGGCGAAACCCGACAGGACTATAAAGATACCAGGCGTTTCCCCCTGGAAGCTCCCTCGTGC
GCTCTCCTGTTCCGACCCTGCCGCTTACCGGATACCTGTCCGCCTTTCTCCCTTCGGGAAGCGTGGCGCT
TTCTCATAGCTCACGCTGTAGGTATCTCAGTTCGGTGTAGGTCGTTCGCTCCAAGCTGGGCTGTGTGCAC
GAACCC
