>Addgene plasmid #49115 | pEMS1984 | addgene partial sequence | sequence record 86528 | pCAGGS-3 5'-TCCTTAAACCTGTCTTGTAA-3'
CTCACGACCAACTTCGGCGCGCCCGGCTGCGGCGGCGATCTAGAGGGCAGGCAGGGGCCAGGGGCCGGGC
ACCCGGCCGGAGTGGGGGCCGCCCCCCTGCTCCCGGGCCGCCTCTCCGCTCGGGCGCTCCTGGACTCTCG
GAGGGAGTGAGCCTCACCGCGTACTGCCACCCCCAGCCGGCGCCCATTCACTTTATGGCAGACCAGGGCG
CCCCCAGCCCGCCGCGGCGAGCCGCGCGCGTCAGGCCCCGCCCCTTTCCAGCTGTCCTGCTGGGGCTCCG
CCCTTTCCAGCTGTGGATCTCCAGGCCCCGCCTTTGAGGGAGGGGTCTGGCCGGCGAGACGCCAAGAACC
CCGCCCTCTGGCCAATCAGAAGCGCTCTTCAGCAACTCGGCCGCGCCCCTCCCCACGTGGCAGAGACCGC
GCTCCGGCTAGGACGCTTAGGCAGAGCCAAGTGGGCGAGAGTAGAGTGGTCCCGGTAGCCACGGGTAAAA
GGGATCGGCTGGCAGCGAAGTGGGTTGGGCCGCTACCCCGAGGAAAGTGGATCGGCGCCAGGTGGGAAGG
CGCACGGGGCCGCCGGGTCTCAGCGCTCAGACTTCTCTGCCACTCAAGTTTCGCCGATTTTCTCCACTTG
TCGCTGTCCGTCTCTCCTCCCTTTTGTCTCTGTTCCAATCCTCCCACGTCTCGCCTTTCTTTCCTCTTCT
TTCTCCTCAGCCGCTTCGCTCCTGCTGTTTACCATTCTCCTTCCTCTGCCACTTTAAAAGACTCATTTCT
CTTTCTCTCTGCTCCTCTTTCCTCATATCTTTCCTCTTCTTCATTTCCCCCTTCTTCTCCAAGGAAGGTG
ACTTCGTGGAGACAGCAGGGTTTGGAATGATACAAACCAAAGTAGTATTCCAACGCTGCCACGAACTGCA
CCATCACTGAGTGAACTTGGACGAGTAACTATCATCTCCCTCCCCGCGCAAAACAATTAAGAGGAGGTTC
CTGCTGGATCTCAGGGCTTGGGCTGGGCACTCCAAAGGCATTGCCTTTCAGTCTGTACCCTTGTCTTGCT
TAGGCTGTGCTCTCCCTCCTTCAGCAGGGCTGGTTTCTCGCTGGTGGTACCAGGTTAAGTCCTG
